Addgene plasmid #222327: Str-KDEL_CD63YA-SBP-EGFP
Purpose: Synchronize the trafficking of CD63YA from the ER.
Depositing lab: Franck Perez. Depositing organization: Institut Curie. Publication: Specificities of exosome versus small ectosome secretion revealed by live intracellular tracking of CD63 and CD9. Mathieu M, Nevo N, Jouve M, Valenzuela JI, Maurin M, Verweij FJ, Palmulli R, Lankar D, Dingli F, Loew D, Rubinstein E, Boncompain G, Perez F, Thery C. Nat Commun. 2021 Jul 19;12(1):4389. doi: 10.1038/s41467-021-24384-2. PubMed 34282141.
Backbone
  Vector backbone: pIRES-neo3
  Vector type: Mammalian Expression
Growth in bacteria
  Bacterial resistance: Ampicillin, 100 μg/mL
  Growth temperature: 37°C
  Growth strain: DH5alpha
  Copy number: High Copy
Gene/Insert
  Gene/Insert name: Streptavidin-KDEL and CD63-Y235A fused to SBP-EGFP
  Species: H. sapiens (human)
  Mutation: Tyr235 to Ala
  Entrez Gene: CD63 (a.k.a. AD1, HOP-26, ME491, MLA1, OMA81H, Pltgp40, TSPAN30)
  Promoter: CMV
  Cloning method: Restriction Enzyme; 5′ cloning site Unknown (unknown if destroyed)
Terms and licenses: Academic/Nonprofit Terms; Industry Terms: Not Available to Industry
How to cite: Str-KDEL_CD63YA-SBP-EGFP was a gift from Franck Perez (Addgene plasmid # 222327 ; http://n2t.net/addgene:222327 ; RRID:Addgene_222327)
