[The description below was written by a language model from this plasmid's Addgene catalogue record and pLannotate feature annotations shown in this document.]
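Description:
Str-KDEL_CD63YA-SBP-EGFP is a bicistronic mammalian expression plasmid built on the pIRES-neo3 backbone and designed for the "retention using selective hooks" (RUSH) approach to synchronizing secretory traffic. It is maintained in E. coli through a high-copy ColE1/pUC-type origin and an ampicillin resistance gene (β-lactamase with its own promoter). Although the parental backbone name implies a neomycin marker, no such cassette appears in the feature table; the position downstream of the IRES is instead occupied by the reporter, so the annotation shows no mammalian selection marker.

A single transcript is driven by the CMV immediate-early enhancer and promoter and terminated by an SV40 polyadenylation signal. The first cistron encodes the "hook": core streptavidin preceded by a short segment annotated as matching STIM1, which probably serves as a signal sequence, though the record does not say so. According to the construct name, the hook carries a KDEL ER-retention motif. A chimeric intron and the EMCV IRES follow, allowing translation of the second cistron, human CD63 carrying the Tyr235-to-Ala substitution. The annotation splits CD63 into a short N-terminal fragment and a longer C-terminal fragment flanking EGFP, which indicates that the tag is inserted internally rather than at a terminus. The streptavidin-binding peptide (SBP) is not separately annotated but presumably lies in the gap just upstream of EGFP.

In cells, streptavidin-KDEL captures the SBP-tagged CD63 mutant in the ER. Adding biotin displaces this interaction and releases a synchronous wave of fluorescent cargo, so that trafficking of CD63YA from the ER can be followed live, in the context of comparing exosome and small ectosome secretion.
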