Features (pLannotate 1.2.2; 22 found; start..end, strand, type, name):
     28..80      -  misc_feature   bom (fragment): basis of mobility region from pBR322
    235..614     +  enhancer       CMV enhancer: human cytomegalovirus immediate early enhancer
    615..818     +  promoter       CMV promoter: human cytomegalovirus (CMV) immediate early promoter
    814..847     +  LTR            5' LTR (truncated) (fragment): truncated 5' long terminal repeat (LTR) from HIV-1
    863..881     +  promoter       T7 promoter: promoter for bacteriophage T7 RNA polymerase
    954..1067    +  CDS            STIM1 (fragment): STIM1_HUMAN - Also known as GOK From Homo sapiens (Human).
   1053..1553    +  CDS            SAV_STRAV (fragment): Experimental evidence at protein level: Swiss-Prot protein existence level 1. The biological function of streptavidin is not known. Forms a strong non-covalent specific complex with biotin (one molecule of biotin per subunit of streptavidin). From Streptomyces avidinii.
   1646..1875    +  intron         chimeric intron: chimera between introns from adenovirus and immunoglobulin heavy chain genes
   2058..2520    +  misc_feature   IRES: internal ribosome entry site (IRES) of the encephalomyocarditis virus (EMCV)
   2547..2654    +  CDS            CD63 (fragment): human CD63 tetraspanin enriched in intraluminal vesicles of late endosomes (multivesicular bodies) and in exosomes
   2796..3512    +  CDS            EGFP: EGFP is a basic (constitutively fluorescent) green fluorescent protein published in 1996, derived from Aequorea victoria. It is reported to be a rapidly-maturing weak dimer with moderate acid sensitivity.
   3546..4154    +  CDS            CD63 (fragment): human CD63 tetraspanin enriched in intraluminal vesicles of late endosomes (multivesicular bodies) and in exosomes
   4174..4258    +  CDS            large T antigen (fragment): large T antigen from SV40 (simian virus 40)
   4281..4402    +  polyA_signal   SV40 poly(A) signal: SV40 polyadenylation signal
   4413..4464    +  polyA_signal   SV40 poly(A) signal (fragment): SV40 polyadenylation signal
   4528..4544    -  protein_bind   lac operator: The lac repressor binds to the lac operator to inhibit transcription in E. coli. This inhibition can be relieved by adding lactose or isopropyl-β-D-thiogalactopyranoside (IPTG). lac repressor encoded by lacI
   4552..4582    -  promoter       lac promoter: promoter for the E. coli lac operon
   4597..4618    -  protein_bind   CAP binding site: CAP binding activates transcription in the presence of cAMP. E. coli catabolite activator protein
   4631..4723    -  CDS            lacI (fragment): lac repressor; lacI; The lac repressor binds to the lac operator to inhibit transcription in E. coli. This inhibition can be relieved by adding lactose or isopropyl-β-D-thiogalactopyranoside (IPTG).
   4906..5494    -  rep_origin     ori: high-copy-number ColE1/pMB1/pBR322/pUC origin of replication
   5665..6525    -  CDS            AmpR: β-lactamase; bla; confers resistance to ampicillin, carbenicillin, and related antibiotics
   6526..6630    -  promoter       AmpR promoter: bla
>Addgene plasmid #222327 | Str-KDEL_CD63YA-SBP-EGFP | addgene full sequence | sequence record 444993 | Addgene NGS Result
GACGGATCGGGAGATCTCCCGATCCCCTATGGTGCACTCTCAGTACAATCTGCTCTGATGCCGCATAGTT
AAGCCAGTATCTGCTCCCTGCTTGTGTGTTGGAGGTCGCTGAGTAGTGCGCGAGCAAAATTTAAGCTACA
ACAAGGCAAGGCTTGACCGACAATTGCATGAAGAATCTGCTTAGGGTTAGGCGTTTTGCGCTGCTTCGCG
ATGTACGGGCCAGATATACGCGTTGACATTGATTATTGACTAGTTATTAATAGTAATCAATTACGGGGTC
ATTAGTTCATAGCCCATATATGGAGTTCCGCGTTACATAACTTACGGTAAATGGCCCGCCTGGCTGACCG
CCCAACGACCCCCGCCCATTGACGTCAATAATGACGTATGTTCCCATAGTAACGCCAATAGGGACTTTCC
ATTGACGTCAATGGGTGGAGTATTTACGGTAAACTGCCCACTTGGCAGTACATCAAGTGTATCATATGCC
AAGTACGCCCCCTATTGACGTCAATGACGGTAAATGGCCCGCCTGGCATTATGCCCAGTACATGACCTTA
TGGGACTTTCCTACTTGGCAGTACATCTACGTATTAGTCATCGCTATTACCATGGTGATGCGGTTTTGGC
AGTACATCAATGGGCGTGGATAGCGGTTTGACTCACGGGGATTTCCAAGTCTCCACCCCATTGACGTCAA
TGGGAGTTTGTTTTGGCACCAAAATCAACGGGACTTTCCAAAATGTCGTAACAACTCCGCCCCATTGACG
CAAATGGGCGGTAGGCGTGTACGGTGGGAGGTCTATATAAGCAGAGCTCTCTGGCTAACTAGAGAACCCA
CTGCTTACTGGCTTATCGAAATTAATACGACTCACTATAGGGAGACCCAAGCTTGGTACCGAGCTCGGAT
CGATATCTGCGGCCTAGCTAGCGCTTAAGGCCTGTTAACCGGTATGGATGTATGCGTCCGTCTTGCCCTG
TGGCTCCTCTGGGGACTCCTCCTGCACCAGGGCCAGAGCCTCAGCCATAGTCACAGTGAGAAGGCGACAG
GAACCAGCTCGGGCGCCGGTTTAAACGACCCTAGCAAAGACTCAAAAGCTCAGGTGTCCGCTGCCGAGGC
TGGCATTACTGGAACATGGTACAATCAGCTCGGGAGCACCTTTATTGTGACTGCTGGAGCCGATGGAGCC
CTCACCGGAACATACGAATCTGCTGTGGGAAACGCCGAATCACGGTACGTCCTCACTGGCCGATACGATA
GTGCCCCTGCCACCGACGGATCTGGGACTGCCCTGGGATGGACTGTCGCTTGGAAAAACAACTACCGGAA
TGCTCATTCTGCCACAACATGGAGTGGACAGTACGTGGGAGGCGCTGAGGCTAGAATCAATACACAGTGG
CTGCTCACATCTGGCACAACCGAGGCAAATGCTTGGAAATCCACCCTGGTGGGACATGACACATTCACCA
AAGTGAAACCCTCCGCCGCTTCAATCGATGCCGCCAAAAAAGCCGGAGTCAACAACGGCAATCCTCTGGA
TGCCGTCCAGCAGCTCGGACCGAAAGATGAACTGTGAGCGGCCGCATAGATAACTGATCCAGTGTGCTGG
AATTAATTCGCTGTCTGCGAGGGCCAGCTGTTGGGGTGAGTACTCCCTCTCAAAAGCGGGCATGACTTCT
GCGCTAAGATTGTCAGTTTCCAAAAACGAGGAGGATTTGATATTCACCTGGCCCGCGGTGATGCCTTTGA
GGGTGGCCGCGTCCATCTGGTCAGAAAAGACAATCTTTTTGTTGTCAAGCTTGAGGTGTGGCAGGCTTGA
GATCTGGCCATACACTTGAGTGACAATGACATCCACTTTGCCTTTCTCTCCACAGGTGTCCACTCCCAGG
TCCAACTGCAGGTCGAGCATGCATCTAGGGCGGCCAATTCCGCCCCTCTCCCCCCCCCCCTCTCCCTCCC
CCCCCCCTAACGTTACTGGCCGAAGCCGCTTGGAATAAGGCCGGTGTGCGTTTGTCTATATGTTATTTTC
CACCATATTGCCGTCTTTTGGCAATGTGAGGGCCCGGAAACCTGGCCCTGTCTTCTTGACGAGCATTCCT
AGGGGTCTTTCCCCTCTCGCCAAAGGAATGCAAGGTCTGTTGAATGTCGTGAAGGAAGCAGTTCCTCTGG
AAGCTTCTTGAAGACAAACAACGTCTGTAGCGACCCTTTGCAGGCAGCGGAACCCCCCACCTGGCGACAG
GTGCCTCTGCGGCCAAAAGCCACGTGTATAAGATACACCTGCAAAGGCGGCACAACCCCAGTGCCACGTT
GTGAGTTGGATAGTTGTGGAAAGAGTCAAATGGCTCTCCTCAAGCGTATTCAACAAGGGGCTGAAGGATG
CCCAGAAGGTACCCCATTGTATGGGATCTGATCTGGGGCCTCGGTGCACATGCTTTACATGTGTTTAGTC
GAGGTTAAAAAAACGTCTAGGCCCCCCGAACCACGGGGACGTGGTTTTCCTTTGAAAAACACGATGATAA
GCTTGCCACAACCCGGGAGGCGCGCCATGGCGGTGGAAGGAGGAATGAAATGTGTGAAGTTCTTGCTCTA
CGTCCTCCTGCTGGCCTTTTGCGCCTGTGCAGTGGGACTGATTGCCGTGGGTGTCGGGGCACAGAGATCT
CTAGCCACCGAATTCGACGAGAAGACCACTGGTTGGCGAGGTGGACACGTTGTTGAAGGACTGGCTGGGG
AACTTGAACAACTTCGTGCACGACTGGAGCATCACCCACAAGGTCAACGTGAACCACCTGCAGGTATGGT
GAGCAAAGGCGAGGAGCTGTTCACCGGGGTGGTGCCCATCCTGGTCGAGCTGGACGGCGACGTAAACGGC
CACAAGTTCAGCGTGTCCGGCGAGGGCGAGGGCGATGCCACCTACGGCAAGCTGACCCTGAAGTTCATCT
GCACCACCGGCAAGCTGCCCGTGCCCTGGCCCACCCTCGTGACCACCCTGACCTACGGCGTGCAGTGCTT
CAGCCGCTACCCCGACCACATGAAGCAGCACGACTTCTTCAAGTCCGCCATGCCCGAAGGCTACGTCCAG
GAGCGCACCATCTTCTTCAAGGACGACGGCAACTACAAGACCCGCGCCGAGGTGAAGTTCGAGGGCGACA
CCCTGGTGAACCGCATCGAGCTGAAGGGCATCGACTTCAAGGAGGACGGCAACATCCTGGGGCACAAGCT
GGAGTACAACTACAACAGCCACAACGTCTATATCATGGCCGACAAGCAGAAGAACGGCATCAAGGTGAAC
TTCAAGATCCGCCACAACATCGAGGACGGCAGCGTGCAGCTCGCCGACCACTACCAGCAGAACACCCCCA
TCGGCGACGGCCCCGTGCTGCTGCCCGACAACCACTACCTGAGCACCCAGTCCGCCCTGAGCAAAGACCC
CAACGAGAAGCGCGATCACATGGTCCTGCTGGAGTTCGTGACCGCCGCCGGGATCACTCTCGGCATGGAC
GAGCTGTACAAGGGCCGGCCAACCGGTGGAGCTCGAATCAGATCTCTTGTCCTGAGTCAGACCATAATCC
AGGGGGCTACCCCTGGCTCTCTGTTGCCAGTGGTCATCATCGCAGTGGGTGTCTTCCTCTTCCTGGTGGC
TTTTGTGGGCTGCTGCGGGGCCTGCAAGGAGAACTATTGTCTTATGATCACGTTTGCCATCTTTCTGTCT
CTTATCATGTTGGTGGAGGTGGCCGCAGCCATTGCTGGCTATGTGTTTAGAGATAAGGTGATGTCAGAGT
TTAATAACAACTTCCGGCAGCAGATGGAGAATTACCCGAAAAACAACCACACTGCTTCGATCCTGGACAG
GATGCAGGCAGATTTTAAGTGCTGTGGGGCTGCTAACTACACAGATTGGGAGAAAATCCCTTCCATGTCG
AAGAACCGAGTCCCCGACTCCTGCTGCATTAATGTTACTGTGGGCTGTGGGATTAATTTCAACGAGAAGG
CGATCCATAAGGAGGGCTGTGTGGAGAAGATTGGGGGCTGGCTGAGGAAAAATGTGCTGGTGGTAGCTGC
AGCAGCCCTTGGAATTGCTTTTGTCGAGGTTTTGGGAATTGTCTTTGCCTGCTGCCTCGTGAAGAGTATC
AGAAGTGGCGCCGAGGTGATGTAGTTAATTAACTCTAGATAACTGATCATAATCAGCCATACCACATTTG
TAGAGGTTTTACTTGCTTTAAAAAACCTCCCACACCTCCCCCTGAACCTGAAACATAAAATGAATGCAAT
TGTTGTTGTTAACTTGTTTATTGCAGCTTATAATGGTTACAAATAAAGCAATAGCATCACAAATTTCACA
AATAAAGCATTTTTTTCACTGCATTCTAGTTGTGGTTTGTCCAAACTCATCAATGTATCTTAACGCGTCG
AGTGCATTCTAGTTGTGGTTTGTCCAAACTCATCAATGTATCTTATCATGTCTGTATACCGTCGACCTCT
AGCTAGAGCTTGGCGTAATCATGGTCATAGCTGTTTCCTGTGTGAAATTGTTATCCGCTCACAATTCCAC
ACAACATACGAGCCGGAAGCATAAAGTGTAAAGCCTGGGGTGCCTAATGAGTGAGCTAACTCACATTAAT
TGCGTTGCGCTCACTGCCCGCTTTCCAGTCGGGAAACCTGTCGTGCCAGCTGCATTAATGAATCGGCCAA
CGCGCGGGGAGAGGCGGTTTGCGTATTGGGCGCTCTTCCGCTTCCTCGCTCACTGACTCGCTGCGCTCGG
TCGTTCGGCTGCGGCGAGCGGTATCAGCTCACTCAAAGGCGGTAATACGGTTATCCACAGAATCAGGGGA
TAACGCAGGAAAGAACATGTGAGCAAAAGGCCAGCAAAAGGCCAGGAACCGTAAAAAGGCCGCGTTGCTG
GCGTTTTTCCATAGGCTCCGCCCCCCTGACGAGCATCACAAAAATCGACGCTCAAGTCAGAGGTGGCGAA
ACCCGACAGGACTATAAAGATACCAGGCGTTTCCCCCTGGAAGCTCCCTCGTGCGCTCTCCTGTTCCGAC
CCTGCCGCTTACCGGATACCTGTCCGCCTTTCTCCCTTCGGGAAGCGTGGCGCTTTCTCATAGCTCACGC
TGTAGGTATCTCAGTTCGGTGTAGGTCGTTCGCTCCAAGCTGGGCTGTGTGCACGAACCCCCCGTTCAGC
CCGACCGCTGCGCCTTATCCGGTAACTATCGTCTTGAGTCCAACCCGGTAAGACACGACTTATCGCCACT
GGCAGCAGCCACTGGTAACAGGATTAGCAGAGCGAGGTATGTAGGCGGTGCTACAGAGTTCTTGAAGTGG
TGGCCTAACTACGGCTACACTAGAAGAACAGTATTTGGTATCTGCGCTCTGCTGAAGCCAGTTACCTTCG
GAAAAAGAGTTGGTAGCTCTTGATCCGGCAAACAAACCACCGCTGGTAGCGGTGGTTTTTTTGTTTGCAA
GCAGCAGATTACGCGCAGAAAAAAAGGATCTCAAGAAGATCCTTTGATCTTTTCTACGGGGTCTGACGCT
CAGTGGAACGAAAACTCACGTTAAGGGATTTTGGTCATGAGATTATCAAAAAGGATCTTCACCTAGATCC
TTTTAAATTAAAAATGAAGTTTTAAATCAATCTAAAGTATATATGAGTAAACTTGGTCTGACAGTTACCA
ATGCTTAATCAGTGAGGCACCTATCTCAGCGATCTGTCTATTTCGTTCATCCATAGTTGCCTGACTCCCC
GTCGTGTAGATAACTACGATACGGGAGGGCTTACCATCTGGCCCCAGTGCTGCAATGATACCGCGAGACC
CACGCTCACCGGCTCCAGATTTATCAGCAATAAACCAGCCAGCCGGAAGGGCCGAGCGCAGAAGTGGTCC
TGCAACTTTATCCGCCTCCATCCAGTCTATTAATTGTTGCCGGGAAGCTAGAGTAAGTAGTTCGCCAGTT
AATAGTTTGCGCAACGTTGTTGCCATTGCTACAGGCATCGTGGTGTCACGCTCGTCGTTTGGTATGGCTT
CATTCAGCTCCGGTTCCCAACGATCAAGGCGAGTTACATGATCCCCCATGTTGTGCAAAAAAGCGGTTAG
CTCCTTCGGTCCTCCGATCGTTGTCAGAAGTAAGTTGGCCGCAGTGTTATCACTCATGGTTATGGCAGCA
CTGCATAATTCTCTTACTGTCATGCCATCCGTAAGATGCTTTTCTGTGACTGGTGAGTACTCAACCAAGT
CATTCTGAGAATAGTGTATGCGGCGACCGAGTTGCTCTTGCCCGGCGTCAATACGGGATAATACCGCGCC
ACATAGCAGAACTTTAAAAGTGCTCATCATTGGAAAACGTTCTTCGGGGCGAAAACTCTCAAGGATCTTA
CCGCTGTTGAGATCCAGTTCGATGTAACCCACTCGTGCACCCAACTGATCTTCAGCATCTTTTACTTTCA
CCAGCGTTTCTGGGTGAGCAAAAACAGGAAGGCAAAATGCCGCAAAAAAGGGAATAAGGGCGACACGGAA
ATGTTGAATACTCATACTCTTCCTTTTTCAATATTATTGAAGCATTTATCAGGGTTATTGTCTCATGAGC
GGATACATATTTGAATGTATTTAGAAAAATAAACAAATAGGGGTTCCGCGCACATTTCCCCGAAAAGTGC
CACCTGACGTC
